Addgene plasmid #199128: RB800
Purpose: This plasmid contains a barcoding cassette which gets integrated at Neut5 locus in Candida albicans genome
Depositing lab: Richard Bennett. Depositing organization: Brown University. Publication: Aneuploidy and gene dosage regulate filamentation and host colonization by Candida albicans. Kakade P, Sircaik S, Maufrais C, Ene IV, Bennett RJ. Proc Natl Acad Sci U S A. 2023 Mar 14;120(11):e2218163120. doi: 10.1073/pnas.2218163120. Epub 2023 Mar 9. PubMed 36893271.
Backbone
  Vector backbone: pRS314
  Backbone manufacturer: ATCC
  Backbone size w/o insert (bp): 6599
  Vector type: Yeast Expression
  Selectable markers: Nourseothricin
Growth in bacteria
  Bacterial resistance: Ampicillin, 100 μg/mL
  Growth temperature: 37°C
  Growth strain: DH5alpha
  Copy number: High Copy
Gene/Insert
  Gene/Insert name: 100 bp barcoding cassette
  Species: Synthetic
  Insert size (bp): 100
  Cloning method: Restriction Enzyme; 5′ cloning site SpeI (unknown if destroyed); 3′ cloning site ClaI (unknown if destroyed)
  Sequencing primers: 5′ GTGCCGTAAAGCACTAAATCGG; 3′ GTTACCTCACTCATTAGGCACCCC
Terms and licenses: Academic/Nonprofit Terms; Industry Terms: Not Available to Industry
Depositor comments: After restriction digestion with NgoMIV, this plasmid can be used to transform Candida strains which would barcode it with unique DNA barcodes
How to cite: RB800 was a gift from Richard Bennett (Addgene plasmid # 199128 ; http://n2t.net/addgene:199128 ; RRID:Addgene_199128)
