[The description below was written by a language model from this plasmid's Addgene catalogue record and pLannotate feature annotations shown in this document.]
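Description:
RB800 is a pRS314-derived shuttle plasmid built to deliver a synthetic DNA barcode into the Candida albicans genome at the Neut5 locus. It is propagated in E. coli through a high-copy ColE1/pUC-type origin with ampicillin selection (AmpR under its own promoter). It retains the usual pRS314/pBluescript backbone parts: fragments of the f1/M13 phage origin, lacZα and lac regulatory remnants, flanking T7 and T3 promoters, and the S. cerevisiae TRP1 marker with a CEN6/ARS element. Those budding-yeast maintenance elements come from the backbone. They are not what drives use in Candida, where the plasmid is intended to integrate rather than replicate.

The payload is a 100 bp synthetic barcoding cassette cloned between SpeI and ClaI sites, paired with a nourseothricin resistance marker. This marker is a streptothricin acetyltransferase coding sequence flanked by the Ashbya gossypii TEF promoter and terminator, and it allows selection of transformants. The automated feature table does not annotate the barcode itself or any Neut5 homology sequences. The unannotated stretches near the multiple cloning site fragments may contain them, but the record does not define their positions or the size of the targeting arms.

According to the depositor, the plasmid is digested with NgoMIV before transformation of Candida strains, and the resulting strains carry a unique DNA barcode. Such tags typically let individual strains be tracked and quantified in mixed populations. This fits the associated work on filamentation and host colonization by C. albicans, although the record does not describe the specific assays.
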