Features (pLannotate 1.2.2; 23 found; start..end, strand, type, name):
    137..186     +  misc_feature   bom (fragment): basis of mobility region from pBR322
    324..471     +  promoter       TRP1 promoter: S. cerevisiae TRP1
    472..1146    +  CDS            TRP1: phosphoribosylanthranilate isomerase, required for tryptophan biosynthesis; S. cerevisiae TRP1; yeast auxotrophic marker
   1197..1248    +  misc_feature   bom (fragment): basis of mobility region from pBR322
   1249..1576    -  rep_origin     M13 ori (fragment) (sequence partly withheld): M13 bacteriophage origin of replication; arrow indicates direction of (+) strand synthesis
   1890..2019    -  rep_origin     f1 ori (fragment) (sequence partly withheld): f1 bacteriophage origin of replication; arrow indicates direction of (+) strand synthesis
   2023..2180    -  CDS            lacZα (fragment): LacZα fragment of β-galactosidase; lacZ fragment
   2183..2201    +  promoter       T7 promoter: promoter for bacteriophage T7 RNA polymerase
   2274..2471    -  terminator     TEF terminator: Ashbya gossypii TEF terminator
   2489..3058    -  CDS            sta: STA_STRLA - Experimental evidence at protein level: Swiss-Prot protein existence level 1. Involved in resistance to streptothricin, a broad-spectrum antibiotic produced by streptomycetes. Detoxifies streptothricin via acetylation of the beta amino group of the first beta-lysyl moiety of streptothricin. From Streptomyces lavendulae.
   3072..3415    -  promoter       TEF promoter: Ashbya gossypii TEF promoter
   3484..3502    -  promoter       T3 promoter: promoter for bacteriophage T3 RNA polymerase
   3547..3563    -  protein_bind   lac operator: The lac repressor binds to the lac operator to inhibit transcription in E. coli. This inhibition can be relieved by adding lactose or isopropyl-β-D-thiogalactopyranoside (IPTG). lac repressor encoded by lacI
   3571..3593    +  misc_feature   MCS (fragment): pBluescript multiple cloning site
   3649..3677    +  misc_feature   MCS (fragment): pBluescript multiple cloning site
   3942..3972    -  promoter       lac promoter: promoter for the E. coli lac operon
   3987..4008    -  protein_bind   CAP binding site: CAP binding activates transcription in the presence of cAMP. E. coli catabolite activator protein
   4021..4113    -  CDS            lacI (fragment): lac repressor; lacI; The lac repressor binds to the lac operator to inhibit transcription in E. coli. This inhibition can be relieved by adding lactose or isopropyl-β-D-thiogalactopyranoside (IPTG).
   4296..4884    -  rep_origin     ori: high-copy-number ColE1/pMB1/pBR322/pUC origin of replication
   5055..5915    -  CDS            AmpR: β-lactamase; bla; confers resistance to ampicillin, carbenicillin, and related antibiotics
   5916..6020    -  promoter       AmpR promoter: bla
   6057..6560    +  misc_feature   CEN/ARS: S. cerevisiae CEN6 centromere fused to an autonomously replicating sequence
   6628..35      +  CDS            rop (fragment) (across the origin): Rop protein, which maintains plasmids at low copy number; rop
>Addgene plasmid #199128 | RB800 | addgene full sequence | sequence record 392571 | Addgene NGS Result
TCGCGCGTTTCGGTGATGACGGTGAAAACCTCTGACACATGCAGCTCCCGGAGACGGTCACAGCTTGTCT
GTAAGCGGATGCCGGGAGCAGACAAGCCCGTCAGGGCGCGTCAGCGGGTGTTGGCGGGTGTCGGGGCTGG
CTTAACTATGCGGCATCAGAGCAGATTGTACTGAGAGTGCACCATAGATCACGACATTACTATATATATA
ATATAGGAAGCATTTAATAGAACAGCATCGTAATATATGTGTACTTTGCAGTTATGACGCCAGATGGCAG
TAGTGGAAGATATTCTTTATTGAAAAATAGCTTGTCACCTTACGTACAATCTTGATCCGGAGCTTTTCTT
TTTTTGCCGATTAAGAATTAATTCGGTCGAAAAAAGAAAAGGAGAGGGCCAAGAGGGAGGGCATTGGTGA
CTATTGAGCACGTGAGTATACGTGATTAAGCACACAAAGGCAGCTTGGAGTATGTCTGTTATTAATTTCA
CAGGTAGTTCTGGTCCATTGGTGAAAGTTTGCGGCTTGCAGAGCACAGAGGCCGCAGAATGTGCTCTAGA
TTCCGATGCTGACTTGCTGGGTATTATATGTGTGCCCAATAGAAAGAGAACAATTGACCCGGTTATTGCA
AGGAAAATTTCAAGTCTTGTAAAAGCATATAAAAATAGTTCAGGCACTCCGAAATACTTGGTTGGCGTGT
TTCGTAATCAACCTAAGGAGGATGTTTTGGCTCTGGTCAATGATTACGGCATTGATATCGTCCAACTGCA
TGGAGATGAGTCGTGGCAAGAATACCAAGAGTTCCTCGGTTTGCCAGTTATTAAAAGACTCGTATTTCCA
AAAGACTGCAACATACTACTCAGTGCAGCTTCACAGAAACCTCATTCGTTTATTCCCTTGTTTGATTCAG
AAGCAGGTGGGACAGGTGAACTTTTGGATTGGAACTCGATTTCTGACTGGGTTGGAAGGCAAGAGAGCCC
CGAAAGCTTACATTTTATGTTAGCTGGTGGACTGACGCCAGAAAATGTTGGTGATGCGCTTAGATTAAAT
GGCGTTATTGGTGTTGATGTAAGCGGAGGTGTGGAGACAAATGGTGTAAAAGACTCTAACAAAATAGCAA
ATTTCGTCAAAAATGCTAAGAAATAGGTTATTACTGAGTAGTATTTATTTAAGTATTGTTTGTGCACTTG
CCGATCTATGCGGTGTGAAATACCGCACAGATGCGTAAGGAGAAAATACCGCATCAGGAAATTGTAAGCG
TTAATATTTTGTTAAAATTCGCGTTAAATTTTTGTTAAATCAGCTCATTTTTTAACCAATAGGCCGAAAT
CGGCAAAATCCCTTATAAATCAAAAGAATAGACCGAGATAGGGT
[37 nt withheld, positions 1375-1411]
AAAGAACGTGGACTCCAACGTCAAAGG
[49 nt withheld, positions 1439-1487]
T
[87 nt withheld, positions 1489-1575]
GGCCGGCTAGGCCTTAACCCACTGAATTCTACATCGAACAAGAGAAACCTTTTTTTTTACTTTTTTCAAA
CTTGAACAAAGAAAAGAAAAAGAAAAAGAAAAAGCAATCACAGCTTATTAACGATTCGTGTTTAAATAAT
CAATTGAAAGGAAAATAGAAGATTTTTGAAAAAAAGTTATTGGTATTTATTAACTTAATATATCAGTAAC
ATCAAGAGAAAGAAACTGAATTATAAACAGAGTATGTGAAGCAATTGCAATTGCAATTATTAGAGATCCA
GAAAACTGAATTGTGCTTGAATACCACTTGTTTACCGGCG
[124 nt withheld, positions 1896-2019]
CCATTCGCCATTCAGGCTGCGCAACTGTTGGGAAGGGCGATCGGTGCGGGCCTCTTCGCTATTACGCCAG
CTGGCGAAAGGGGGATGTGCTGCAAGGCGATTAAGTTGGGTAACGCCAGGGTTTTCCCAGTCACGACGTT
GTAAAACGACGGCCAGTGAATTGTAATACGACTCACTATAGGGCGAATTGGGTACCGAATTCGAGCTCGT
TTAAACGTCGACACTGGATGGCGGCGTTAGTATCGAATCGACAGCAGTATAGCGACCAGCATTCACATAC
GATTGACGCATGATATTACTTTCTGCGCACTTAACTTCGCATCTGGGCAGATGATGTCGAGGCGAAAAAA
AATATAAATCACGCTAACATTTGATTAAAATAGAACAACTACAATATAAAAAAACTATACAAATGACAAG
TTCTTGAAAACAAGAATCTTTTTATTGTCAGTACTGACTCGAGTTATTATGGACATGGCATAGACATATA
CAAAGCTTGTTCACCATCGGAAGCAGTACCATCGTATAAAGCAGTATCCAAACCACACAAAGTGAAACCC
ATTCTTCTATAAGCATGAATAGCTGGAGCATTAACATTGGTAACTTCCAACCACAAATGACCAGCACCTC
TTTCTCTGGCGAATTCAGTAGCCAAACCCATCAAAGCTCTACCAACACCATGACCTCTATGTTCTGGAGC
AACTTCAATATCTTCAACAGTCAATCTTCTGTTCCAACCAGAATAAGAAACAACAACGAAACCAGCCAAA
TCACCATCATCACCATAAGCAACGAAAGTTCTAGAATCTGGATCACCATCTTCACCAGCATCGGATTCAT
CATCGGATTCATCATCTGGGAAAACCTTAGTCAATGGTGGATCAACTGGAACTTCTCTCAAAGTGAAACC
ATCACCAGTAGCAGTAACTCTAAAAACAGTATCGGTAGTGAAAGAACCATCCAAAGCTTCAATAGCTTCA
GCATCACCTGGAACAGAAGTTCTGTATCTATAAGCAGTATCATCCAAAGTAGTAGACATAATTGTAGGAT
CCGGTTGTTTATGTTCGGATGTGATGTGAGAACTGTATCCTAGCAAGATTTTAAAAGGAAGTATATGAAA
GAAGAACCTCAGTGGCAAATCCTAACCTTTTATATTTCTCTACAGGGGCGCGGCGTGGGGACAATTCAAC
GCGTCTGTGAGGGGAGCGTTTCCCTGCTCGCAGGTCTGCAGCGAGGAGCCGTAATTTTTGCTTCGCGCCG
TGCGGCCATCAAAATGTATGGACGCAAATGATTATACATGGGGATGTATGGGCTAAATGTACGGGCGACA
GTCACATCATGCCCCTGAGCTGCGCACGTCAAGACTGTCAAGGAGGGTATTCTGGGCCTCCATGTCGCTG
GCCGGGTGACCCGGCGGGGACGAGGCAAGCTTGATATCCCGCGGTGGAGCTCCAGCTTTTGTTCCCTTTA
GTGAGGGTTAATTTCGAGCTTGGCGTAATCATGGTCATAGCTGTTTCCTGTGTGAAATTGTTATCCGCTC
ACAATTCCACATGGCGGCCGCTCTAGAACTAGTGATGTCCACGAGGTCTCTGCCAGATCATCAATAGGCA
CGTCGACCTGCAGCGTACGATCGATACCGTCGACCTCGAGGGGGGGCCGGAAGGACGATGAAGGAGAGAA
AGTAGTAAGACAATATGACTTTGGACAGACATGAGATAAAAGTTTTAAAGGACAAGAAAAGGTTCGGGTT
AAAAGATGAGTATTGTATTTTTTCAAAATATCAATGCTTTTTCTGTTCTTGGGTTAGTGGTACCACCATT
GGTGATAAAACCTTTGGGGAGCCTCCTCCGAGCTTTCTCTTTGTTACTTTTTTTCTCAACTGATACTTGT
CATTCTTACTACAATTACAGGCCTAGCCGGCCCAACATAGGAGCCGGAAGCATAAAGTGTAAAGCCTGGG
GTGCCTAATGAGTGAGCTAACTCACATTAATTGCGTTGCGCTCACTGCCCGCTTTCCAGTCGGGAAACCT
GTCGTGCCAGCTGCATTAATGAATCGGCCAACGCGCGGGGAGAGGCGGTTTGCGTATTGGGCGCTCTTCC
GCTTCCTCGCTCACTGACTCGCTGCGCTCGGTCGTTCGGCTGCGGCGAGCGGTATCAGCTCACTCAAAGG
CGGTAATACGGTTATCCACAGAATCAGGGGATAACGCAGGAAAGAACATGTGAGCAAAAGGCCAGCAAAA
GGCCAGGAACCGTAAAAAGGCCGCGTTGCTGGCGTTTTTCCATAGGCTCCGCCCCCCTGACGAGCATCAC
AAAAATCGACGCTCAAGTCAGAGGTGGCGAAACCCGACAGGACTATAAAGATACCAGGCGTTTCCCCCTG
GAAGCTCCCTCGTGCGCTCTCCTGTTCCGACCCTGCCGCTTACCGGATACCTGTCCGCCTTTCTCCCTTC
GGGAAGCGTGGCGCTTTCTCATAGCTCACGCTGTAGGTATCTCAGTTCGGTGTAGGTCGTTCGCTCCAAG
CTGGGCTGTGTGCACGAACCCCCCGTTCAGCCCGACCGCTGCGCCTTATCCGGTAACTATCGTCTTGAGT
CCAACCCGGTAAGACACGACTTATCGCCACTGGCAGCAGCCACTGGTAACAGGATTAGCAGAGCGAGGTA
TGTAGGCGGTGCTACAGAGTTCTTGAAGTGGTGGCCTAACTACGGCTACACTAGAAGAACAGTATTTGGT
ATCTGCGCTCTGCTGAAGCCAGTTACCTTCGGAAAAAGAGTTGGTAGCTCTTGATCCGGCAAACAAACCA
CCGCTGGTAGCGGTGGTTTTTTTGTTTGCAAGCAGCAGATTACGCGCAGAAAAAAAGGATCTCAAGAAGA
TCCTTTGATCTTTTCTACGGGGTCTGACGCTCAGTGGAACGAAAACTCACGTTAAGGGATTTTGGTCATG
AGATTATCAAAAAGGATCTTCACCTAGATCCTTTTAAATTAAAAATGAAGTTTTAAATCAATCTAAAGTA
TATATGAGTAAACTTGGTCTGACAGTTACCAATGCTTAATCAGTGAGGCACCTATCTCAGCGATCTGTCT
ATTTCGTTCATCCATAGTTGCCTGACTCCCCGTCGTGTAGATAACTACGATACGGGAGGGCTTACCATCT
GGCCCCAGTGCTGCAATGATACCGCGAGACCCACGCTCACCGGCTCCAGATTTATCAGCAATAAACCAGC
CAGCCGGAAGGGCCGAGCGCAGAAGTGGTCCTGCAACTTTATCCGCCTCCATCCAGTCTATTAATTGTTG
CCGGGAAGCTAGAGTAAGTAGTTCGCCAGTTAATAGTTTGCGCAACGTTGTTGCCATTGCTACAGGCATC
GTGGTGTCACGCTCGTCGTTTGGTATGGCTTCATTCAGCTCCGGTTCCCAACGATCAAGGCGAGTTACAT
GATCCCCCATGTTGTGCAAAAAAGCGGTTAGCTCCTTCGGTCCTCCGATCGTTGTCAGAAGTAAGTTGGC
CGCAGTGTTATCACTCATGGTTATGGCAGCACTGCATAATTCTCTTACTGTCATGCCATCCGTAAGATGC
TTTTCTGTGACTGGTGAGTACTCAACCAAGTCATTCTGAGAATAGTGTATGCGGCGACCGAGTTGCTCTT
GCCCGGCGTCAATACGGGATAATACCGCGCCACATAGCAGAACTTTAAAAGTGCTCATCATTGGAAAACG
TTCTTCGGGGCGAAAACTCTCAAGGATCTTACCGCTGTTGAGATCCAGTTCGATGTAACCCACTCGTGCA
CCCAACTGATCTTCAGCATCTTTTACTTTCACCAGCGTTTCTGGGTGAGCAAAAACAGGAAGGCAAAATG
CCGCAAAAAAGGGAATAAGGGCGACACGGAAATGTTGAATACTCATACTCTTCCTTTTTCAATATTATTG
AAGCATTTATCAGGGTTATTGTCTCATGAGCGGATACATATTTGAATGTATTTAGAAAAATAAACAAATA
GGGGTTCCGCGCACATTTCCCCGAAAAGTGCCACCTGGGTCCTTTTCATCACGTGCTATAAAAATAATTA
TAATTTAAATTTTTTAATATAAATATATAAATTAAAAATAGAAAGTAAAAAAAGAAATTAAAGAAAAAAT
AGTTTTTGTTTTCCGAAGATGTAAAAGACTCTAGGGGGATCGCCAACAAATACTACCTTTTATCTTGCTC
TTCCTGCTCTCAGGTATTAATGCCGAATTGTTTCATCTTGTCTGTGTAGAAGACCACACACGAAAATCCT
GTGATTTTACATTTTACTTATCGTTAATCGAATGTATATCTATTTAATCTGCTTTTCTTGTCTAATAAAT
ATATATGTAAAGTACGCTTTTTGTTGAAATTTTTTAAACCTTTGTTTATTTTTTTTTCTTCATTCCGTAA
CTCTTCTACCTTCTTTATTTACTTTCTAAAATCCAAATACAAAACATAAAAATAAATAAACACAGAGTAA
ATTCCCAAATTATTCCATCATTAAAAGATACGAGGCGCGTGTAAGTTACAGGCAAGCGATCCGTCTAAGA
AACCATTATTATCATGACATTAACCTATAAAAATAGGCGTATCACGAGGCCCTTTCGTC
