>Addgene plasmid #199128 | RB800 | depositor partial sequence | sequence record 385618 | Barcoding cassette containing BC8 cloned in pDIS3 at SpeI_ClaI sites by CPEC method
TGGCGGCCGCTCTAGAACTAGTGATGTCCACGAGGTCTCTGCCAGATCATCAATAGGCACGTCGACCTGC
AGCGTACGATCGATACCGTCGACCTCGAGG
